Addgene plasmid #207603: pDWJ26
Purpose: GFP-AIA expression
Depositing lab: Colin Kleanthous. Depositing organization: University of Oxford. Publication: Tunable force transduction through the Escherichia coli cell envelope. Williams-Jones DP, Webby MN, Press CE, Gradon JM, Armstrong SR, Szczepaniak J, Kleanthous C. Proc Natl Acad Sci U S A. 2023 Nov 21;120(47):e2306707120. doi: 10.1073/pnas.2306707120. Epub 2023 Nov 16. PubMed 37972066.
Backbone
  Vector backbone: pBAD24
  Vector type: Bacterial Expression
Growth in bacteria
  Bacterial resistance: Ampicillin, 100 μg/mL
  Growth temperature: 37°C
  Growth strain: DH5alpha
  Copy number: Unknown
Gene/Insert
  Gene/Insert name: GFP-AIA
  Species: E. coli
  Insert size (bp): 1605
  Cloning method: Ligation Independent Cloning
Terms and licenses: Academic/Nonprofit Terms; Industry Terms: Not Available to Industry
How to cite: pDWJ26 was a gift from Colin Kleanthous (Addgene plasmid # 207603 ; http://n2t.net/addgene:207603 ; RRID:Addgene_207603)
