[The description below was written by a language model from this plasmid's Addgene catalogue record and pLannotate feature annotations shown in this document.]
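Description:
pDWJ26 is a bacterial expression plasmid built on the arabinose-inducible pBAD24 backbone, made to produce a GFP-tagged protein designated "GFP-AIA" in E. coli. It replicates from a ColE1/pMB1-type origin and is selected with ampicillin through the β-lactamase gene (AmpR) and its own promoter. An M13 phage origin is also present. Short fragments of bom, rop, the tetracycline resistance gene and the tet promoter are annotated as well; these are non-functional remnants of the pBR322 lineage of the backbone.

Expression is controlled by the araBAD promoter together with the divergently transcribed araC regulator, so transcription is kept low without L-arabinose and can be graded by inducer concentration. Downstream, within remnants of the multiple cloning site, the annotated open reading frame begins with GFPmut2, a rapidly maturing green fluorescent protein. This is followed by a short fragment of the T7 gene 10 leader, probably serving as a linker, and then by two separate segments matching E. coli TolA, the inner-membrane component of the Tol-Pal system involved in outer membrane invagination and integrity. About 450 bp between the two TolA matches is unannotated. That gap, along with the name "AIA", suggests an altered or substituted central region of TolA, but the record does not define what it contains. The cassette ends at the rrnB T1 and T2 terminators, with the adjacent 5S rRNA sequence. The recorded insert size is 1,605 bp in a 6,166 nt plasmid. The stated purpose is simply GFP-AIA expression, consistent with fluorescence-based study of a TolA variant in work on force transduction across the E. coli cell envelope.
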