Features (pLannotate 1.2.2; 19 found; start..end, strand, type, name):
     96..974     -  CDS            araC: L-arabinose regulatory protein; araC
   1001..1285    +  promoter       araBAD promoter: araBAD; promoter of the L-arabinose operon of E. coli; the araC regulatory gene is transcribed in the opposite direction (Guzman et al., 1995)
   1322..1342    +  misc_feature   MCS (fragment): pUC18/19 multiple cloning site
   1363..2076    +  CDS            GFPmut2: GFPmut2 is a basic (constitutively fluorescent) green fluorescent protein published in 1996, derived from Aequorea victoria. It is reported to be a very rapidly-maturing weak dimer.
   2077..2106    +  CDS            T7 tag (gene 10 leader) (fragment): leader peptide from bacteriophage T7 gene 10 promotes efficient translation in E. coli
   2119..2250    +  CDS            tolA (fragment): TOLA_ECOLI - Also known as cim, excC, lky. Experimental evidence at protein level: Swiss-Prot protein existence level 1. Part of the Tol-Pal system, which plays a role in outer membrane invagination during cell division and is important for maintaining outer membrane integrity (PubMed:1683466, PubMed:8416897, PubMed:11115123, PubMed:11994151, PubMed:17233825). The Tol-Pal system is also required for polar localization of chemoreceptors clusters (PubMed:24720726). The system also appears to be required for the activity of several outer membrane-localized enzymes with cell wall remodeling activi
   2704..2964    +  CDS            tolA (fragment): TOLA_ECOLI - Also known as cim, excC, lky. Experimental evidence at protein level: Swiss-Prot protein existence level 1. Part of the Tol-Pal system, which plays a role in outer membrane invagination during cell division and is important for maintaining outer membrane integrity (PubMed:1683466, PubMed:8416897, PubMed:11115123, PubMed:11994151, PubMed:17233825). The Tol-Pal system is also required for polar localization of chemoreceptors clusters (PubMed:24720726). The system also appears to be required for the activity of several outer membrane-localized enzymes with cell wall remodeling activi
   2967..2991    +  misc_feature   MCS (fragment): pUC18/19 multiple cloning site
   3075..3190    +  ncRNA          5S rRNA: Accession: RF00001 - 5S ribosomal RNA
   3194..3280    +  terminator     rrnB T1 terminator: Escherichia coli rrnB; transcription terminator T1 from the E. coli rrnB gene
   3372..3399    +  terminator     rrnB T2 terminator: transcription terminator T2 from the E. coli rrnB gene
   3418..3509    +  promoter       AmpR promoter: bla
   3510..4370    +  CDS            AmpR: β-lactamase; bla; confers resistance to ampicillin, carbenicillin, and related antibiotics
   4412..4792    +  rep_origin     M13 ori (sequence partly withheld): M13 bacteriophage origin of replication; arrow indicates direction of (+) strand synthesis
   4978..5566    +  rep_origin     ori: high-copy-number ColE1/pMB1/pBR322/pUC origin of replication
   5752..5803    -  misc_feature   bom (fragment): basis of mobility region from pBR322
   5919..5958    -  CDS            rop (fragment): Rop protein, which maintains plasmids at low copy number; rop
   5959..6144    -  CDS            TcR (fragment): tetracycline efflux protein; tet; confers resistance to tetracycline
   6154..6       +  promoter       tet promoter (fragment) (across the origin): E. coli promoter for tetracycline efflux protein gene
>Addgene plasmid #207603 | pDWJ26 | addgene full sequence | sequence record 414391 | Addgene NGS Result
ATCGATGCATAATGTGCCTGTCAAATGGACGAAGCAGGGATTCTGCAAACCCTATGCTACTCCGTCAAGC
CGTCAATTGTCTGATTCGTTACCAATTATGACAACTTGACGGCTACATCATTCACTTTTTCTTCACAACC
GGCACGGAACTCGCTCGGGCTGGCCCCGGTGCATTTTTTAAATACCCGCGAGAAATAGAGTTGATCGTCA
AAACCAACATTGCGACCGACGGTGGCGATAGGCATCCGGGTGGTGCTCAAAAGCAGCTTCGCCTGGCTGA
TACGTTGGTCCTCGCGCCAGCTTAAGACGCTAATCCCTAACTGCTGGCGGAAAAGATGTGACAGACGCGA
CGGCGACAAGCAAACATGCTGTGCGACGCTGGCGATATCAAAATTGCTGTCTGCCAGGTGATCGCTGATG
TACTGACAAGCCTCGCGTACCCGATTATCCATCGGTGGATGGAGCGACTCGTTAATCGCTTCCATGCGCC
GCAGTAACAATTGCTCAAGCAGATTTATCGCCAGCAGCTCCGAATAGCGCCCTTCCCCTTGCCCGGCGTT
AATGATTTGCCCAAACAGGTCGCTGAAATGCGGCTGGTGCGCTTCATCCGGGCGAAAGAACCCCGTATTG
GCAAATATTGACGGCCAGTTAAGCCATTCATGCCAGTAGGCGCGCGGACGAAAGTAAACCCACTGGTGAT
ACCATTCGCGAGCCTCCGGATGACGACCGTAGTGATGAATCTCTCCTGGCGGGAACAGCAAAATATCACC
CGGTCGGCAAACAAATTCTCGTCCCTGATTTTTCACCACCCCCTGACCGCGAATGGTGAGATTGAGAATA
TAACCTTTCATTCCCAGCGGTCGGTCGATAAAAAAATCGAGATAACCGTTGGCCTCAATCGGCGTTAAAC
CCGCCACCAGATGGGCATTAAACGAGTATCCCGGCAGCAGGGGATCATTTTGCGCTTCAGCCATACTTTT
CATACTCCCGCCATTCAGAGAAGAAACCAATTGTCCATATTGCATCAGACATTGCCGTCACTGCGTCTTT
TACTGGCTCTTCTCGCTAACCAAACCGGTAACCCCGCTTATTAAAAGCATTCTGTAACAAAGCGGGACCA
AAGCCATGACAAAAACGCGTAACAAAAGTGTCTATAATCACGGCAGAAAAGTCCACATTGATTATTTGCA
CGGCGTCACACTTTGCTATGCCATAGCATTTTTATCCATAAGATTAGCGGATCCTACCTGACGCTTTTTA
TCGCAACTCTCTACTGTTTCTCCATACCCGTTTTTTTGGGCTAGCAGGAGGAATTCACCATGGTACCCGG
GGATCCTCTAGATTTAAGAAGGAGATATACATATGAGTAAAGGAGAAGAACTTTTCACTGGAGTTGTCCC
AATTCTTGTTGAATTAGATGGTGATGTTAATGGGCACAAATTTTCTGTCAGTGGAGAGGGTGAAGGTGAT
GCAACATACGGAAAACTTACCCTTAAATTTATTTGCACTACTGGAAAACTACCTGTTCCATGGCCAACAC
TTGTCACTACTTTCGCGTATGGTCTTCAATGCTTTGCGAGATACCCAGATCATATGAAACAGCATGACTT
TTTCAAGAGTGCCATGCCCGAAGGTTATGTACAGGAAAGAACTATATTTTTCAAAGATGACGGGAACTAC
AAGACACGTGCTGAAGTCAAGTTTGAAGGTGATACCCTTGTTAATAGAATCGAGTTAAAAGGTATTGATT
TTAAAGAAGATGGAAACATTCTTGGACACAAATTGGAATACAACTATAACTCACACAATGTATACATCAT
GGCAGACAAACAAAAGAATGGAATCAAAGTTAACTTCAAAATTAGACACAACATTGAAGATGGAAGCGTT
CAACTAGCAGACCATTATCAACAAAATACTCCAATTGGCGATGGCCCTGTCCTTTTACCAGACAACCATT
ACCTGTCCACACAATCTGCCCTTTCGAAAGATCCCAACGAAAAGAGAGACCACATGGTCCTTCTTGAGTT
TGTAACAGCTGCTGGGATTACACATGGCATGGATGAACTATACAAAGCTAGCATGACTGGTGGACAGCAA
ATGGGTCGCGGATCCGTGTCAAAGGCAACCGAACAAAACGACAAGCTCAAGCGGGCGATAATTATTTCAG
CAGTGCTGCATGTCATCTTATTTGCGGCGCTGATCTGGAGTTCGTTCGATGAGAATATAGAAGCTTCAGC
CGGAGGCGGCGCGGATTATAAAACCGGTGGCAACGGTAATGGTGGCCCGACGGGTAGCGGTAACAGCGGT
GGCGGTGGCAGTGGCAATGGTGGCGGTAATGGCAATAGTGGTGGCGGCAGCGGCACCGGCGGCAATGGTA
GCGCGGGCAATGGTAACGGTGGTCCGACCGGCAGCGGTAATAGCGGTGGTGGCGGTAGTGGCAACGGCGG
TGGTAACGGTAACAGCGGCGGCGGTAGTGGTACGGGCGGCAATGGCAGCGCCGGTAACGGCAACGGTGGT
CCAACCGGCAGTGGTAATAGTGGTGGTGGTGGCAGCGGTAATGGTGGTGGCAACGGCAACAGTGGCGGTG
GTAGCGGCACGGGCGGTAACGGCAGCGCGCCCGGGACCGGTGGGGGAGGGGCGAAAGGGAACAATGCTTC
GCCTGCCGGGAGTGGTAATACTAAAAACAATGGCGCATCAGGGGCCGATATCAATAACTATGCCGGGCAG
ATTAAATCTGCTATCGAAAGTAAGTTCTATGACGCATCGTCCTATGCAGGCAAAACCTGTACGCTGCGCA
TAAAACTGGCACCCGATGGTATGTTACTGGATATCAAACCTGAAGGTGGCGATCCCGCACTTTGTCAGGC
TGCGTTGGCAGCAGCTAAACTTGCGAAGATCCCGAAACCACCAAGCCAGGCAGTATATGAAGTGTTCAAA
AACGCGCCATTGGACTTCAAACCGTAAGTCGACCTGCAGGCATGCAAGCTTGGCTGTTTTGGCGGATGAG
AGAAGATTTTCAGCCTGATACAGATTAAATCAGAACGCAGAAGCGGTCTGATAAAACAGAATTTGCCTGG
CGGCAGTAGTGCGGTGGTCCCACCTGACCCCATGCCGAACTCAGAAGTGAAACGCCGTAGCGCCGATGGT
AGTGTGGGGTCTCCCCATGCGAGAGTAGGGAACTGCCAGGCATCAAATAAAACGAAAGGCTCAGTCGAAA
GACTGGGCCTTTCGTTTTATCTGTTGTTTGTCGGTGAACGCTCTCCTGAGTAGGACAAATCCGCCGGGAG
CGGATTTGAACGTTGCGAAGCAACGGCCCGGAGGGTGGCGGGCAGGACGCCCGCCATAAACTGCCAGGCA
TCAAATTAAGCAGAAGGCCATCCTGACGGATGGCCTTTTTGCGTTTCTACAAACTCTTTTGTTTATTTTT
CTAAATACATTCAAATATGTATCCGCTCATGAGACAATAACCCTGATAAATGCTTCAATAATATTGAAAA
AGGAAGAGTATGAGTATTCAACATTTCCGTGTCGCCCTTATTCCCTTTTTTGCGGCATTTTGCCTTCCTG
TTTTTGCTCACCCAGAAACGCTGGTGAAAGTAAAAGATGCTGAAGATCAGTTGGGTGCACGAGTGGGTTA
CATCGAACTGGATCTCAACAGCGGTAAGATCCTTGAGAGTTTTCGCCCCGAAGAACGTTTTCCAATGATG
AGCACTTTTAAAGTTCTGCTATGTGGCGCGGTATTATCCCGTGTTGACGCCGGGCAAGAGCAACTCGGTC
GCCGCATACACTATTCTCAGAATGACTTGGTTGAGTACTCACCAGTCACAGAAAAGCATCTTACGGATGG
CATGACAGTAAGAGAATTATGCAGTGCTGCCATAACCATGAGTGATAACACTGCGGCCAACTTACTTCTG
ACAACGATCGGAGGACCGAAGGAGCTAACCGCTTTTTTGCACAACATGGGGGATCATGTAACTCGCCTTG
ATCGTTGGGAACCGGAGCTGAATGAAGCCATACCAAACGACGAGCGTGACACCACGATGCCTGTAGCAAT
GGCAACAACGTTGCGCAAACTATTAACTGGCGAACTACTTACTCTAGCTTCCCGGCAACAATTAATAGAC
TGGATGGAGGCGGATAAAGTTGCAGGACCACTTCTGCGCTCGGCCCTTCCGGCTGGCTGGTTTATTGCTG
ATAAATCTGGAGCCGGTGAGCGTGGGTCTCGCGGTATCATTGCAGCACTGGGGCCAGATGGTAAGCCCTC
CCGTATCGTAGTTATCTACACGACGGGGAGTCAGGCAACTATGGATGAACGAAATAGACAGATCGCTGAG
ATAGGTGCCTCACTGATTAAGCATTGGTAACTGTCAGACCAAGTTTACTCATATATACTTTAGATTGATT
[125 nt withheld, positions 4411-4535]
C
[141 nt withheld, positions 4537-4677]
CCTTTGACGTTGGAGTCCACGTTCTTT
[37 nt withheld, positions 4705-4741]
ACCCTATCTCGGGCTATTCTTTTGATTTATAAGGGATTTTGCCGATTTCGGCCTATTGGTTAAAAAATGA
GCTGATTTAACAAAAATTTAACGCGAATTTTAACAAAATATTAACGTTTACAATTTAAAAGGATCTAGGT
GAAGATCCTTTTTGATAATCTCATGACCAAAATCCCTTAACGTGAGTTTTCGTTCCACTGAGCGTCAGAC
CCCGTAGAAAAGATCAAAGGATCTTCTTGAGATCCTTTTTTTCTGCGCGTAATCTGCTGCTTGCAAACAA
AAAAACCACCGCTACCAGCGGTGGTTTGTTTGCCGGATCAAGAGCTACCAACTCTTTTTCCGAAGGTAAC
TGGCTTCAGCAGAGCGCAGATACCAAATACTGTCCTTCTAGTGTAGCCGTAGTTAGGCCACCACTTCAAG
AACTCTGTAGCACCGCCTACATACCTCGCTCTGCTAATCCTGTTACCAGTGGCTGCTGCCAGTGGCGATA
AGTCGTGTCTTACCGGGTTGGACTCAAGACGATAGTTACCGGATAAGGCGCAGCGGTCGGGCTGAACGGG
GGGTTCGTGCACACAGCCCAGCTTGGAGCGAACGACCTACACCGAACTGAGATACCTACAGCGTGAGCTA
TGAGAAAGCGCCACGCTTCCCGAAGGGAGAAAGGCGGACAGGTATCCGGTAAGCGGCAGGGTCGGAACAG
GAGAGCGCACGAGGGAGCTTCCAGGGGGAAACGCCTGGTATCTTTATAGTCCTGTCGGGTTTCGCCACCT
CTGACTTGAGCGTCGATTTTTGTGATGCTCGTCAGGGGGGCGGAGCCTATGGAAAAACGCCAGCAACGCG
GCCTTTTTACGGTTCCTGGCCTTTTGCTGGCCTTTTGCTCACATGTTCTTTCCTGCGTTATCCCCTGATT
CTGTGGATAACCGTATTACCGCCTTTGAGTGAGCTGATACCGCTCGCCGCAGCCGAACGACCGAGCGCAG
CGAGTCAGTGAGCGAGGAAGCGGAAGAGCGCCTGATGCGGTATTTTCTCCTTACGCATCTGTGCGGTATT
TCACACCGCATAGGGTCATGGCTGCGCCCCGACACCCGCCAACACCCGCTGACGCGCCCTGACGGGCTTG
TCTGCTCCCGGCATCCGCTTACAGACAAGCTGTGACCGTCTCCGGGAGCTGCATGTGTCAGAGGTTTTCA
CCGTCATCACCGAAACGCGCGAGGCAGAAGGAGATGGCGCCCAACAGTCCCCCGGCCACGGGGCCTGCCA
CCATACCCACGCCGAAACAAGCGCTCATGAGCCCGAAGTGGCGAGCCCGATCTTCCCCATCGGTGATGTC
GGCGATATAGGCGCCAGCAACCGCACCTGTGGCGCCGGTGATGCCGGCCACGATGCGTCCGGCGTAGAGG
ATCTGCTCATGTTTGACAGCTTATC
